Addgene plasmid #23266: PLK3 1-334-pEGFP
Depositing lab: Wei Dai. Depositing organization: NYU Grossman School of Medicine. Publication: Polo-like kinase 3 functions as a tumor suppressor and is a negative regulator of hypoxia-inducible factor-1 alpha under hypoxic conditions. Yang Y, Bai J, Shen R, Brown SA, Komissarova E, Huang Y, Jiang N, Alberts GF, Costa M, Lu L, Winkles JA, Dai W. Cancer Res. 2008 Jun 1. 68(11):4077-85. 10.1158/0008-5472.CAN-07-6182 PubMed 18519666.
Backbone
  Vector backbone: pEGFP-N3
  Backbone manufacturer: Clontech
  Backbone size w/o insert (bp): 4700
  Vector type: Mammalian Expression
  Selectable markers: Neomycin (select with G418)
Growth in bacteria
  Bacterial resistance: Kanamycin, 50 μg/mL
  Growth temperature: 37°C
  Growth strain: DH5alpha
  Copy number: Unknown
Gene/Insert
  Gene/Insert name: PLK3 (alt names: CNK; FNK; PRK)
  Species: H. sapiens (human)
  Insert size (bp): 1938
  Mutation: aa 1-334
  Entrez Gene: PLK3 (a.k.a. CNK, FNK, PLK-3, PRK)
  Tag / fusion protein: pEGFP (C terminal on backbone)
  Cloning method: Restriction Enzyme
  Sequencing primers: 5′ CMV-F; 3′ EGFP-N
Terms and licenses: Academic/Nonprofit Terms; Industry Terms: Not Available to Industry
Depositor comments: Please note that due to the presence of a 6xHis tag this plasmid appears to encode aa 2-327 for PLK3.
How to cite: PLK3 1-334-pEGFP was a gift from Wei Dai (Addgene plasmid # 23266 ; http://n2t.net/addgene:23266 ; RRID:Addgene_23266)
