[The description below was written by a language model from this plasmid's Addgene catalogue record and pLannotate feature annotations shown in this document.]
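Description:
PLK3 1-334-pEGFP is a mammalian expression plasmid built on the Clontech pEGFP-N3 backbone that produces an N-terminal fragment of human Polo-like kinase 3 (PLK3, also called CNK, FNK or PRK) fused at its C terminus to EGFP. Transcription is driven by the human cytomegalovirus immediate early enhancer and promoter and terminated by the SV40 polyadenylation signal. The sequenced record (about 5.7 kb) shows a short histidine-tag-like element immediately upstream of a PLK3 coding fragment of roughly 980 bp, followed closely by the EGFP open reading frame. The catalogue names the insert as amino acids 1-334, a truncation that should retain the N-terminal kinase region while lacking the C-terminal polo-box domains. However, the depositor notes that because of the 6xHis tag the plasmid appears to encode residues 2-327. The listed insert size of 1938 bp corresponds better to full-length PLK3 than to the annotated fragment, so the feature table is the more reliable guide to the actual payload.

The plasmid is propagated in E. coli through a high-copy ColE1/pUC-type origin and also carries an f1 origin for single-stranded DNA production. A single Tn5 aminoglycoside phosphotransferase gene serves both hosts. A bacterial promoter gives kanamycin resistance in E. coli, while the SV40 enhancer/early promoter and the HSV TK polyadenylation signal give G418 resistance in mammalian cells, allowing stable line selection. Small annotated fragments (large T antigen, ble, bGH poly(A)) are likely backbone remnants or annotation matches rather than functional parts. The construct suits transient or stable expression of fluorescently tagged truncated PLK3, for localisation and domain-function studies. The associated publication concerns PLK3 as a tumour suppressor and negative regulator of HIF-1 alpha under hypoxia.
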