Features (pLannotate 1.2.2; 17 found; start..end, strand, type, name):
      1..304     +  enhancer       CMV enhancer: human cytomegalovirus immediate early enhancer
    305..508     +  promoter       CMV promoter: human cytomegalovirus (CMV) immediate early promoter
    531..574     +  misc_feature   MCS (fragment): multiple cloning site
    576..595     +  CDS            capTEV™ (fragment): composite tag for in vivo biotinylation, TEV protease cleavage, and 6xHis tagging
    596..1576    +  CDS            PLK3 (fragment): PLK3_HUMAN - Also known as CNK, FNK, PRK. Experimental evidence at protein level: Swiss-Prot protein existence level 1. Serine/threonine-protein kinase involved in cell cycle regulation, response to stress and Golgi disassembly. Polo-like kinases act by binding and phosphorylating proteins are that already phosphorylated on a specific motif recognized by the POLO box domains. Phosphorylates ATF2, BCL2L1, CDC25A, CDC25C, CHEK2, HIF1A, JUN, p53/TP53, p73/TP73, PTEN, TOP2A and VRK1. Involved in cell cycle regulation: required for entry into S phase and cytokinesis. Phosphorylates BCL2L1, leading
   1592..2311    +  CDS            EGFP: the original enhanced GFP (Yang et al., 1996) mammalian codon-optimized
   2328..2411    +  CDS            large T antigen (fragment): large T antigen from SV40 (simian virus 40)
   2434..2555    +  polyA_signal   SV40 poly(A) signal: SV40 polyadenylation signal
   2589..3017    -  rep_origin     f1 ori (sequence partly withheld): f1 bacteriophage origin of replication; arrow indicates direction of (+) strand synthesis
   3044..3148    +  promoter       AmpR promoter: bla
   3150..3507    +  promoter       SV40 promoter: SV40 enhancer and early promoter
   3542..4336    +  CDS            NeoR/KanR: aminoglycoside phosphotransferase from Tn5; aph(3')-II (or nptII); confers resistance to neomycin, kanamycin, and G418 (Geneticin®)
   4357..4509    +  CDS            ble (fragment): BLE_KLEPN - Experimental evidence at protein level: Swiss-Prot protein existence level 1. Binding protein with a strong affinity to the bleomycin family of antibiotics. Binds to CL990; an antimitotic-antibiotic compound. From Klebsiella pneumoniae.
   4568..4615    +  polyA_signal   HSV TK poly(A) signal: herpes simplex virus thymidine kinase polyadenylation signal (Cole and Stacy, 1985)
   4706..4722    -  polyA_signal   bGH poly(A) signal (fragment): bovine growth hormone polyadenylation signal
   4944..5532    +  rep_origin     ori: high-copy-number ColE1/pMB1/pBR322/pUC origin of replication
   5647..5706    +  enhancer       CMV enhancer (fragment): human cytomegalovirus immediate early enhancer
>Addgene plasmid #23266 | PLK3 1-334-pEGFP | addgene full sequence | sequence record 492339 | Addgene Long Read Sequencing Result
CGTTACATAACTTACGGTAAATGGCCCGCCTGGCTGACCGCCCAACGACCCCCGCCCATTGACGTCAATA
ATGACGTATGTTCCCATAGTAACGCCAATAGGGACTTTCCATTGACGTCAATGGGTGGAGTATTTACGGT
AAACTGCCCACTTGGCAGTACATCAAGTGTATCATATGCCAAGTACGCCCCCTATTGACGTCAATGACGG
TAAATGGCCCGCCTGGCATTATGCCCAGTACATGACCTTATGGGACTTTCCTACTTGGCAGTACATCTAC
GTATTAGTCATCGCTATTACCATGGTGATGCGGTTTTGGCAGTACATCAATGGGCGTGGATAGCGGTTTG
ACTCACGGGGATTTCCAAGTCTCCACCCCATTGACGTCAATGGGAGTTTGTTTTGGCACCAAAATCAACG
GGACTTTCCAAAATGTCGTAACAACTCCGCCCCATTGACGCAAATGGGCGGTAGGCGTGTACGGTGGGAG
GTCTATATAAGCAGAGCTGGTTTAGTGAACCGTCAGATCCGCTAGCGCTACCGGACTCAGATCTCGAGCT
CAAGCTTCGAATTCATGCATCATCATCATCATCATGAGCCTGCCGCCGGTTTCCTGTCTCCGCGCCCCTT
CCAGCGTGCAGCCGCCGCGCCCGCTCCCCCAGCCGGACCAGGACCGCCTCCGAGTGCCTTGCGCGGACCT
GAGCTGGAGATGCTAGCCGGGCTACCGACGTCAGACCCCGGGCGCCTCATCACGGACCCGCGCAGCGGCC
GCACCTACCTCAAAGGCCGCTTGTTGGGCAAGGGGGGCTTCGCCCGCTGCTACGAGGCCACTGACACAGA
GACTGGCAGCGCCTACGCTGTCAAAGTCATCCCGCAGAGCCGCGTCGCCAAGCCGCATCAGCGCGAGAAG
ATCCTAAATGAGATTGAGCTGCACCGAGACCTGCAGCACCGCCACATCGTGCGTTTTTCGCACCACTTTG
AGGACGCTGACAACATCTACATTTTCTTGGAGCTCTGCAGCCGAAAGTCCCTGGCCCACATCTGGAAGGC
CCGGCACACCCTGTTGGAGCCAGAAGTGCGCTACTACCTGCGGCAGATCCTTTCTGGCCTCAAGTACTTG
CACCAGCGCGGCATCTTGCACCGGGACCTCAAGTTGGGAAATTTTTTCATCACTGAGAACATGGAACTGA
AGGTGGGGGATTTTGGGCTGGCAGCCCGGTTGGAGCCTCCGGAGCAGAGGAAGAAGACCATCTGTGGCAC
CCCCAACTATGTGGCTCCAGAAGTGCTGCTGAGACAGGGCCACGGCCCTGAGGCGGATGTATGGTCACTG
GGCTGTGTCATGTACACGCTGCTCTGCGGGAGCCCTCCCTTTGAGACGGCTGACCTGAAGGAGACGTACC
GCTGCATCAAGCAGGTTCACTACACGCTGCCTGCCAGCCTCTCACTGCCTGCCCGGCAGCTCCTGGCCGC
CATCCTTCGGGCCTCACCCCGAGACCGCCCCTCTATTGACCAGATCCTGCGCCATGACTTCTTTACCAAG
GGCTACACCCCCGATCGACTCCCTATCAGCAGCTGCGGATCCATCGCCACCATGGTGAGCAAGGGCGAGG
AGCTGTTCACCGGGGTGGTGCCCATCCTGGTCGAGCTGGACGGCGACGTAAACGGCCACAAGTTCAGCGT
GTCCGGCGAGGGCGAGGGCGATGCCACCTACGGCAAGCTGACCCTGAAGTTCATCTGCACCACCGGCAAG
CTGCCCGTGCCCTGGCCCACCCTCGTGACCACCCTGACCTACGGCGTGCAGTGCTTCAGCCGCTACCCCG
ACCACATGAAGCAGCACGACTTCTTCAAGTCCGCCATGCCCGAAGGCTACGTCCAGGAGCGCACCATCTT
CTTCAAGGACGACGGCAACTACAAGACCCGCGCCGAGGTGAAGTTCGAGGGCGACACCCTGGTGAACCGC
ATCGAGCTGAAGGGCATCGACTTCAAGGAGGACGGCAACATCCTGGGGCACAAGCTGGAGTACAACTACA
ACAGCCACAACGTCTATATCATGGCCGACAAGCAGAAGAACGGCATCAAGGTGAACTTCAAGATCCGCCA
CAACATCGAGGACGGCAGCGTGCAGCTCGCCGACCACTACCAGCAGAACACCCCCATCGGCGACGGCCCC
GTGCTGCTGCCCGACAACCACTACCTGAGCACCCAGTCCGCCCTGAGCAAAGACCCCAACGAGAAGCGCG
ATCACATGGTCCTGCTGGAGTTCGTGACCGCCGCCGGGATCACTCTCGGCATGGACGAGCTGTACAAGTA
AAGCGGCCGCGACTCTAGATCATAATCAGCCATACCACATTTGTAGAGGTTTTACTTGCTTTAAAAAACC
TCCCACACCTCCCCCTGAACCTGAAACATAAAATGAATGCAATTGTTGTTGTTAACTTGTTTATTGCAGC
TTATAATGGTTACAAATAAAGCAATAGCATCACAAATTTCACAAATAAAGCATTTTTTTCACTGCATTCT
AGTTGTGGTTTGTCCAAACTCATCAATGTATCTTAAGGCGTAAATTGTAAGCGTTAATATTTTGTTAAAA
TTCGCGTTAAATTTTTGTTAAATCAGCTCATTTTTTAACCAATAGGCCGAAATCGGCAAAATCCCTTATA
AATCAAAAGAATAGACCGAGATAGGGT
[37 nt withheld, positions 2688-2724]
AAAGAACGTGGACTCCAACGTCAAAGG
[49 nt withheld, positions 2752-2800]
T
[91 nt withheld, positions 2802-2892]
G
[124 nt withheld, positions 2894-3017]
CAGGTGGCACTTTTCGGGGAAATGTGCGCGGAACCCCTATTTGTTTATTTTTCTAAATACATTCAAATAT
GTATCCGCTCATGAGACAATAACCCTGATAAATGCTTCAATAATATTGAAAAAGGAAGAGTCCTGAGGCG
GAAAGAACCAGCTGTGGAATGTGTGTCAGTTAGGGTGTGGAAAGTCCCCAGGCTCCCCAGCAGGCAGAAG
TATGCAAAGCATGCATCTCAATTAGTCAGCAACCAGGTGTGGAAAGTCCCCAGGCTCCCCAGCAGGCAGA
AGTATGCAAAGCATGCATCTCAATTAGTCAGCAACCATAGTCCCGCCCCTAACTCCGCCCATCCCGCCCC
TAACTCCGCCCAGTTCCGCCCATTCTCCGCCCCATGGCTGACTAATTTTTTTTATTTATGCAGAGGCCGA
GGCCGCCTCGGCCTCTGAGCTATTCCAGAAGTAGTGAGGAGGCTTTTTTGGAGGCCTAGGCTTTTGCAAA
GATCGATCAAGAGACAGGATGAGGATCGTTTCGCATGATTGAACAAGATGGATTGCACGCAGGTTCTCCG
GCCGCTTGGGTGGAGAGGCTATTCGGCTATGACTGGGCACAACAGACAATCGGCTGCTCTGATGCCGCCG
TGTTCCGGCTGTCAGCGCAGGGGCGCCCGGTTCTTTTTGTCAAGACCGACCTGTCCGGTGCCCTGAATGA
ACTGCAAGACGAGGCAGCGCGGCTATCGTGGCTGGCCACGACGGGCGTTCCTTGCGCAGCTGTGCTCGAC
GTTGTCACTGAAGCGGGAAGGGACTGGCTGCTATTGGGCGAAGTGCCGGGGCAGGATCTCCTGTCATCTC
ACCTTGCTCCTGCCGAGAAAGTATCCATCATGGCTGATGCAATGCGGCGGCTGCATACGCTTGATCCGGC
TACCTGCCCATTCGACCACCAAGCGAAACATCGCATCGAGCGAGCACGTACTCGGATGGAAGCCGGTCTT
GTCGATCAGGATGATCTGGACGAAGAGCATCAGGGGCTCGCGCCAGCCGAACTGTTCGCCAGGCTCAAGG
CGAGCATGCCCGACGGCGAGGATCTCGTCGTGACCCATGGCGATGCCTGCTTGCCGAATATCATGGTGGA
AAATGGCCGCTTTTCTGGATTCATCGACTGTGGCCGGCTGGGTGTGGCGGACCGCTATCAGGACATAGCG
TTGGCTACCCGTGATATTGCTGAAGAGCTTGGCGGCGAATGGGCTGACCGCTTCCTCGTGCTTTACGGTA
TCGCCGCTCCCGATTCGCAGCGCATCGCCTTCTATCGCCTTCTTGACGAGTTCTTCTGAGCGGGACTCTG
GGGTTCGAAATGACCGACCAAGCGACGCCCAACCTGCCATCACGAGATTTCGATTCCACCGCCGCCTTCT
ATGAAAGGTTGGGCTTCGGAATCGTTTTCCGGGACGCCGGCTGGATGATCCTCCAGCGCGGGGATCTCAT
GCTGGAGTTCTTCGCCCACCCTAGGGGGAGGCTAACTGAAACACGGAAGGAGACAATACCGGAAGGAACC
CGCGCTATGACGGCAATAAAAAGACAGAATAAAACGCACGGTGTTGGGTCGTTTGTTCATAAACGCGGGG
TTCGGTCCCAGGGCTGGCACTCTGTCGATACCCCACCGAGACCCCATTGGGGCCAATACGCCCGCGTTTC
TTCCTTTTCCCCACCCCACCCCCCAAGTTCGGGTGAAGGCCCAGGGCTCGCAGCCAACGTCGGGGCGGCA
GGCCCTGCCATAGCCTCAGGTTACTCATATATACTTTAGATTGATTTAAAACTTCATTTTTAATTTAAAA
GGATCTAGGTGAAGATCCTTTTTGATAATCTCATGACCAAAATCCCTTAACGTGAGTTTTCGTTCCACTG
AGCGTCAGACCCCGTAGAAAAGATCAAAGGATCTTCTTGAGATCCTTTTTTTCTGCGCGTAATCTGCTGC
TTGCAAACAAAAAAACCACCGCTACCAGCGGTGGTTTGTTTGCCGGATCAAGAGCTACCAACTCTTTTTC
CGAAGGTAACTGGCTTCAGCAGAGCGCAGATACCAAATACTGTTCTTCTAGTGTAGCCGTAGTTAGGCCA
CCACTTCAAGAACTCTGTAGCACCGCCTACATACCTCGCTCTGCTAATCCTGTTACCAGTGGCTGCTGCC
AGTGGCGATAAGTCGTGTCTTACCGGGTTGGACTCAAGACGATAGTTACCGGATAAGGCGCAGCGGTCGG
GCTGAACGGGGGGTTCGTGCACACAGCCCAGCTTGGAGCGAACGACCTACACCGAACTGAGATACCTACA
GCGTGAGCTATGAGAAAGCGCCACGCTTCCCGAAGGGAGAAAGGCGGACAGGTATCCGGTAAGCGGCAGG
GTCGGAACAGGAGAGCGCACGAGGGAGCTTCCAGGGGGAAACGCCTGGTATCTTTATAGTCCTGTCGGGT
TTCGCCACCTCTGACTTGAGCGTCGATTTTTGTGATGCTCGTCAGGGGGGCGGAGCCTATGGAAAAACGC
CAGCAACGCGGCCTTTTTACGGTTCCTGGCCTTTTGCTGGCCTTTTGCTCACATGTTCTTTCCTGCGTTA
TCCCCTGATTCTGTGGATAACCGTATTACCGCCATGCATTAGTTATTAATAGTAATCAATTACGGGGTCA
TTAGTTCATAGCCCATATATGGAGTTCCG
