>Addgene plasmid #23266 | PLK3 1-334-pEGFP | addgene partial sequence | sequence record 29129 | 23266 with EGFP-N
GCTCCTCGCCCTTGCTCACCATGGTGGCGATGGATCCGCAGCTGCTGATAGGGAGTCGATCGGGGGTGTA
GCCCTTGGTAAAGAAGTCATGGCGCAGGATCTGGTCAATAGAGGGGCGGTCTCGGGGTGAGGCCCGAAGG
ATGGCGGCCAGGAGCTGCCGGGCAGGCAGTGAGAGGCTGGCAGGCAGCGTGTAGTGAACCTGCTTGATGC
AGCGGTACGTCTCCTTCAGGTCAGCCGTCTCAAAGGGAGGGCTCCCGCAGAGCAGCGTGTACATGACACA
GCCCAGTGACCATACATCCGCCTCAGGGCCGTGGCCCTGTCTCAGCAGCACTTCTGGAGCCACATAGTTG
GGGGTGCCACAGATGGTCTTCTTCCTCTGCTCCGGAGGCTCCAACCGGGCTGCCAGCCCAAAATCCCCCA
CCTTCAGTTCCATGTTCTCAGTGATGAAAAAATTTCCCAACTTGAGGTCCCGGTGCAAGATGCCGCGCTG
GTGCAAGTACTTGAGGCCAGAAAGGATCTGCCGCAGGTAGTAGCGCACTTCTGGCTCCAACAGGGTGTGC
CGGGCCTTCCAGATGTGGGCCAGGGACTTTCGGCTGCAGAGCTCCAAGAAAATGTAGATGTTGTCAGCGT
CCTCAAAGTGGTGCGAAAAACGCACGATGTGGCGGTGCTGCAGGTCTCGGTGCAGCTCAATCTCATTTAG
GATCTTCTCGCGCTGATGCGGCTTGGCGACGCGGCTCTGCGGGATGACTTTGACAGCGTAGGCGCTGCCA
GTCTCTGTGTCAGTGGCCTCGTAGCAGCGGGCGAAGCCCCCCTTGCCCAACAAGCGGCCTTTGAGGT
